>Addgene plasmid #100448 | pCMV_mEm_4GS_LF82_534 | addgene full sequence | sequence record 210223 | Addgene NGS Result
AGGGGGATGTGCTGCAAGGCGATTAAGTTGGGTAACGCCAGGGTTTTCCCAGTCACGACGTTGTAAAACG
ACGGCCAGTGAGTTCGAGCTTGCATGCCTGCAGGTCGTTACATAACTTACGGTAAATGGCCCGCCTGGCT
GACCGCCCAACGACCCCCGCCCATTGACGTCAATAATGACGTATGTTCCCATAGTAACGCCAATAGGGAC
TTTCCATTGACGTCAATGGGTGGAGTATTTACGGTAAACTGCCCACTTGGCAGTACATCAAGTGTATCAT
ATGCCAAGTACGCCCCCTATTGACGTCAATGACGGTAAATGGCCCGCCTGGCATTATGCCCAGTACATGA
CCTTATGGGACTTTCCTACTTGGCAGTACATCTACGTATTAGTCATCGCTATTACCATGGTGATGCGGTT
TTGGCAGTACATCAATGGGCGTGGATAGCGGTTTGACTCACGGGGATTTCCAAGTCTCCACCCCATTGAC
GTCAATGGGAGTTTGTTTTGGCACCAAAATCAACGGGACTTTCCAAAATGTCGTAACAACTCCGCCCCAT
TGACGCAAATGGGCGGTAGGCGTGTACGGTGGGAGGTCTATATAAGCAGAGCTCGTTTAGTGAACCGTCA
GATCGCCTGGAGACGCCATCCACGCTGTTTTGACCTCCATAGAAGACACCGGGACCGATCCAGCCTCCGG
ACTCTAGAGGATCCGGTACTAGAGGAACTGAAAAACCAGAAAGTTAACTGGTAAGTTTAGTCTTTTTGTC
TTTTATTTCAGGTCCCGGATCCGGTGGTGGTGCAAATCAAAGAACTGCTCCTCAGTGGATGTTGCCTTTA
CTTCTAGGCCTGTACGGAAGTGTTACTTCTGCTCTAAAAGCTGCGGAATTGTACCCGCGGGCCCACCATG
GTGAGCAAGGGCGAGGAGCTGTTCACCGGGGTGGTGCCCATCCTGGTCGAGCTGGACGGCGACGTAAACG
GCCACAAGTTCAGCGTGTCCGGCGAGGGCGAGGGCGATGCCACCTACGGCAAGCTGACCCTGAAGTTCAT
CTGCACCACCGGCAAGCTGCCCGTGCCCTGGCCCACCCTCGTGACCACCTTGACCTACGGCGTGCAGTGC
TTCGCCCGCTACCCCGACCACATGAAGCAGCACGACTTCTTCAAGTCCGCCATGCCCGAAGGCTACGTCC
AGGAGCGCACCATCTTCTTCAAGGACGACGGCAACTACAAGACCCGCGCCGAGGTGAAGTTCGAGGGCGA
CACCCTGGTGAACCGCATCGAGCTGAAGGGCATCGACTTCAAGGAGGACGGCAACATCCTGGGGCACAAG
CTGGAGTACAACTACAACAGCCACAAGGTCTATATCACCGCCGACAAGCAGAAGAACGGCATCAAGGTGA
ACTTCAAGACCCGCCACAACATCGAGGACGGCAGCGTGCAGCTCGCCGACCACTACCAGCAGAACACCCC
CATCGGCGACGGCCCCGTGCTGCTGCCCGACAACCACTACCTGAGCACCCAGTCCAAGCTGAGCAAAGAC
CCCAACGAGAAGCGCGATCACATGGTCCTGCTGGAGTTCGTGACCGCCGCCGGGATCACTCTCGGCATGG
ACGAGCTGTACAAGCGAATTGGTGGAGGGGGCGGTTCCGGTGGCGGAGGTTCCCGAATTCGTCGACGGAG
ATCTGATATGAAATCATTGAGTAAGTCGTCACAAATACCGCTCTATCAACAAGTGGTGGAGTGGATAAGA
GAAAGTATTTATACCGGGGATCTGGTGGAAGACGATCGCATTCCTTCGGAATACCAGATTATGGATATGC
TGGAAGTGAGCCGGGGAACCGTTAAAAAAGCGGTCGCCCAACTGGTAAAAGAAGGCGTGTTGATACAGGT
CCAGGGGAAGGGAACATTTGTCAAAAAAGAGAACGTGGCATATCCGTTAGGTGAAGGATTATTGTCATTC
GCGGAATCGCTGGAAAGCCAGAAAATACATTTTACCACTGAAGTTATTACGTCACGGATTGAACCGGCTA
ATCGTTATGTGGCAGAGAAATTAAGAATAACGCCCGGTCAGGATATTCTTTACCTTGAGCGTTTACGTTC
AATTGGTGATGAAAAAGCGATGCTGATAGAGAACCGTATCAATATTGAGCTATGCCCCGGCATCGTGGAA
ATCGATTTTAATCAACACAATTTATTTCCAACAATAGAAAGTTTGTCGCAAAGAAAAATTCGTTACTCGG
AAAGTCGCTATGCCGCGCGATTAATTGGTAATGAACGCGGTCATTTTTTAGATATCAGTGAAGATGCACC
CGTTTTGCATCTGGAGCAGTTAGTCTTTTTCTCCCGAGGATTACCCGTTGAGTTTGGCAACGTCTGGTTA
AAAGGAAATAAATACTATCTTGGCACCGTGCTGCAACGGCGGGAAGTGAGTTGAATCGGTACCCTCGAGA
AGCTTGCGGCCGCGGGGATCCAGACATGATAAGATACATTGATGAGTTTGGACAAACCACAACTAGAATG
CAGTGAAAAAAATGCTTTATTTGTGAAATTTGTGATGCTATTGCTTTATTTGTAACCATTATAAGCTGCA
ATAAACAAGTTAACAACAACAATTGCATTCATTTTATGTTTCAGGTTCAGGGGGAGGTGTGGGAGGTTTT
TTCGGATCCTCTAGAGTCGATCTGCAGGCATGCTAGCTTGGCGTAATCATGGTCATAGCTGTTTCCTGTG
TGAAATTGTTATCCGCTCACAATTCCACACAACATACGAGCCGGAAGCATAAAGTGTAAAGCCTGGGGTG
CCTAATGAGTGAGCTAACTCACATTAATTGCGTTGCGCTCACTGCCCGCTTTCCAGTCGGGAAACCTGTC
GTGCCAGCTGCATTAATGAATCGGCCAACGCGCGGGGAGAGGCGGTTTGCGTATTGGGCGCTCTTCCGCT
TCCTCGCTCACTGACTCGCTGCGCTCGGTCGTTCGGCTGCGGCGAGCGGTATCAGCTCACTCAAAGGCGG
TAATACGGTTATCCACAGAATCAGGGGATAACGCAGGAAAGAACATGTGAGCAAAAGGCCAGCAAAAGGC
CAGGAACCGTAAAAAGGCCGCGTTGCTGGCGTTTTTCCATAGGCTCCGCCCCCCTGACGAGCATCACAAA
AATCGACGCTCAAGTCAGAGGTGGCGAAACCCGACAGGACTATAAAGATACCAGGCGTTTCCCCCTGGAA
GCTCCCTCGTGCGCTCTCCTGTTCCGACCCTGCCGCTTACCGGATACCTGTCCGCCTTTCTCCCTTCGGG
AAGCGTGGCGCTTTCTCATAGCTCACGCTGTAGGTATCTCAGTTCGGTGTAGGTCGTTCGCTCCAAGCTG
GGCTGTGTGCACGAACCCCCCGTTCAGCCCGACCGCTGCGCCTTATCCGGTAACTATCGTCTTGAGTCCA
ACCCGGTAAGACACGACTTATCGCCACTGGCAGCAGCCACTGGTAACAGGATTAGCAGAGCGAGGTATGT
AGGCGGTGCTACAGAGTTCTTGAAGTGGTGGCCTAACTACGGCTACACTAGAAGAACAGTATTTGGTATC
TGCGCTCTGCTGAAGCCAGTTACCTTCGGAAAAAGAGTTGGTAGCTCTTGATCCGGCAAACAAACCACCG
CTGGTAGCGGTGGTTTTTTTGTTTGCAAGCAGCAGATTACGCGCAGAAAAAAAGGATCTCAAGAAGATCC
TTTGATCTTTTCTACGGGGTCTGACGCTCAGTGGAACGAAAACTCACGTTAAGGGATTTTGGTCATGAGA
TTATCAAAAAGGATCTTCACCTAGATCCTTTTAAATTAAAAATGAAGTTTTAAATCAATCTAAAGTATAT
ATGAGTAAACTTGGTCTGACAGTTACCAATGCTTAATCAGTGAGGCACCTATCTCAGCGATCTGTCTATT
TCGTTCATCCATAGTTGCCTGACTCCCCGTCGTGTAGATAACTACGATACGGGAGGGCTTACCATCTGGC
CCCAGTGCTGCAATGATACCGCGAGACCCACGCTCACCGGCTCCAGATTTATCAGCAATAAACCAGCCAG
CCGGAAGGGCCGAGCGCAGAAGTGGTCCTGCAACTTTATCCGCCTCCATCCAGTCTATTAATTGTTGCCG
GGAAGCTAGAGTAAGTAGTTCGCCAGTTAATAGTTTGCGCAACGTTGTTGCCATTGCTACAGGCATCGTG
GTGTCACGCTCGTCGTTTGGTATGGCTTCATTCAGCTCCGGTTCCCAACGATCAAGGCGAGTTACATGAT
CCCCCATGTTGTGCAAAAAAGCGGTTAGCTCCTTCGGTCCTCCGATCGTTGTCAGAAGTAAGTTGGCCGC
AGTGTTATCACTCATGGTTATGGCAGCACTGCATAATTCTCTTACTGTCATGCCATCCGTAAGATGCTTT
TCTGTGACTGGTGAGTACTCAACCAAGTCATTCTGAGAATAGTGTATGCGGCGACCGAGTTGCTCTTGCC
CGGCGTCAATACGGGATAATACCGCGCCACATAGCAGAACTTTAAAAGTGCTCATCATTGGAAAACGTTC
TTCGGGGCGAAAACTCTCAAGGATCTTACCGCTGTTGAGATCCAGTTCGATGTAACCCACTCGTGCACCC
AACTGATCTTCAGCATCTTTTACTTTCACCAGCGTTTCTGGGTGAGCAAAAACAGGAAGGCAAAATGCCG
CAAAAAAGGGAATAAGGGCGACACGGAAATGTTGAATACTCATACTCTTCCTTTTTCAATATTATTGAAG
CATTTATCAGGGTTATTGTCTCATGAGCGGATACATATTTGAATGTATTTAGAAAAATAAACAAATAGGG
GTTCCGCGCACATTTCCCCGAAAAGTGCCACCTGACGTCTAAGAAACCATTATTATCATGACATTAACCT
ATAAAAATAGGCGTATCACGAGGCCCTTTCGTCTCGCGCGTTTCGGTGATGACGGTGAAAACCTCTGACA
CATGCAGCTCCCGGAGACGGTCACAGCTTGTCTGTAAGCGGATGCCGGGAGCAGACAAGCCCGTCAGGGC
GCGTCAGCGGGTGTTGGCGGGTGTCGGGGCTGGCTTAACTATGCGGCATCAGAGCAGATTGTACTGAGAG
TGCACCATATGCGGTGTGAAATACCGCACAGATGCGTAAGGAGAAAATACCGCATCAGGCGCCATTCGCC
ATTCAGGCTGCGCAACTGTTGGGAAGGGCGATCGGTGCGGGCCTCTTCGCTATTACGCCAGCTGGCGAA
Features (pLannotate 1.2.2; 16 found; start..end, strand, type, name):
     87..107     -  misc_feature   MCS (fragment): pUC18/19 multiple cloning site
    106..409     +  enhancer       CMV enhancer: human cytomegalovirus immediate early enhancer
    410..613     +  promoter       CMV promoter: human cytomegalovirus (CMV) immediate early promoter
    751..847     +  intron         SV40 intron: modified SV40 intron with splice donor and acceptor sites
    908..1624    +  CDS            mEmerald: mEmerald is a basic (constitutively fluorescent) green fluorescent protein published in 1998, derived from Aequorea victoria. It is reported to be a very rapidly-maturing monomer with moderate acid sensitivity.
   2467..2601    -  polyA_signal   SV40 poly(A) signal: SV40 polyadenylation signal
   2736..2752    -  protein_bind   lac operator: The lac repressor binds to the lac operator to inhibit transcription in E. coli. This inhibition can be relieved by adding lactose or isopropyl-β-D-thiogalactopyranoside (IPTG). lac repressor encoded by lacI
   2760..2790    -  promoter       lac promoter: promoter for the E. coli lac operon
   2805..2826    -  protein_bind   CAP binding site: CAP binding activates transcription in the presence of cAMP. E. coli catabolite activator protein
   2839..2931    -  CDS            lacI (fragment): lac repressor; lacI; The lac repressor binds to the lac operator to inhibit transcription in E. coli. This inhibition can be relieved by adding lactose or isopropyl-β-D-thiogalactopyranoside (IPTG).
   3114..3702    -  rep_origin     ori: high-copy-number ColE1/pMB1/pBR322/pUC origin of replication
   3873..4733    -  CDS            AmpR: β-lactamase; bla; confers resistance to ampicillin, carbenicillin, and related antibiotics
   4734..4838    -  promoter       AmpR promoter: bla
   4933..4968    +  CDS            rop (fragment): Rop protein, which maintains plasmids at low copy number; rop
   5070..5169    +  misc_feature   bom (fragment): basis of mobility region from pBR322
   5175..81      -  CDS            lacZα (fragment) (across the origin): LacZα fragment of β-galactosidase; lacZ fragment
