[The description below was written by a language model from this plasmid's Addgene catalogue record and pLannotate feature annotations shown in this document.]
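Description:
pCMV_mEm_4GS_LF82_534 is a mammalian expression plasmid built on a pCMV backbone (about 4.5 kb without insert; 5,249 nt in the sequenced record) that produces an Escherichia coli LF82 open reading frame, LF82_534, as a fusion to the green fluorescent protein mEmerald. It is propagated in E. coli as a high-copy plasmid through a ColE1/pUC-type origin and selected with ampicillin via the β-lactamase gene and its native promoter. The backbone also carries non-functional cloning remnants typical of pUC/pBR322-derived vectors, including fragments of lacZα, lacI, rop and bom, along with a lac promoter/operator and CAP site. No mammalian selection marker is annotated, which fits transient transfection use.

The expression cassette consists of the human cytomegalovirus immediate-early enhancer and promoter, followed by a modified SV40 intron with splice donor and acceptor sites that generally improves mRNA processing and expression. Next comes the mEmerald coding sequence, and an SV40 polyadenylation signal lies downstream of the cassette. The 747 bp LF82_534 insert was introduced by ligation-independent cloning so that mEmerald sits at the N terminus of the bacterial protein. The insert itself is not annotated in the feature table, but the unannotated interval between mEmerald and the poly(A) signal is consistent with its position. The "4GS" in the name suggests a glycine-serine linker between tag and insert, though the record does not describe it explicitly.

The plasmid comes from a collection used in a multi-phenotypic imaging screen in which candidate bacterial effectors were exogenously expressed in HeLa cells. The fluorescent tag lets the localisation of the bacterial protein and its effects on host cell phenotypes be followed by microscopy.
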