Addgene plasmid #100448: pCMV_mEm_4GS_LF82_534
Purpose: Mammalian expression of E. coli LF82_534 CDS fused to mEmerald
Depositing lab: Alan Huett. Depositing organization: University of Nottingham. Publication: A multi-phenotypic imaging screen to identify bacterial effectors by exogenous expression in a HeLa cell line. Collins A, Huett A. Sci Data. 2018 May 15;5:180081. doi: 10.1038/sdata.2018.81. PubMed 29762554.
Backbone
  Vector backbone: pCMV
  Backbone size w/o insert (bp): 4502
  Vector type: Mammalian Expression
Growth in bacteria
  Bacterial resistance: Ampicillin, 100 μg/mL
  Growth temperature: 37°C
  Growth strain: XL1 Blue
  Copy number: High Copy
Gene/Insert
  Gene/Insert name: LF82_534
  Insert size (bp): 747
  Promoter: CMV
  Tag / fusion protein: mEmerald (N terminal on backbone)
  Cloning method: Ligation Independent Cloning
  Sequencing primers: 5′ ACTTCTGCTCTAAAAGCTGCGG; 3′ CACTGCATTCTAGTTGTGGTTTGTC
Terms and licenses: Academic/Nonprofit Terms; Industry Terms: Not Available to Industry
How to cite: pCMV_mEm_4GS_LF82_534 was a gift from Alan Huett (Addgene plasmid # 100448 ; http://n2t.net/addgene:100448 ; RRID:Addgene_100448)
