>Addgene plasmid #100448 | pCMV_mEm_4GS_LF82_534 | depositor partial sequence | sequence record 183758 | Sequence across LF82 gene insert region
CTCGGCATGGACGAGCTGTACAAGCGAATTGGTGGAGGGGGCGGTTCCGGTGGCGGAGGTTCCCGAATTC
GTCGACGGAGATCTGATATGAAATCATTGAGTAAGTCGTCACAAATACCGCTCTATCAACAAGTGGTGGA
GTGGATAAGAGAAAGTATTTATACCGGGGATCTGGTGGAAGACGATCGCATTCCTTCGGAATACCAGATT
ATGGATATGCTGGAAGTGAGCCGGGGAACCGTTAAAAAAGCGGTCGCCCAACTGGTAAAAGAAGGCGTGT
TGATACAGGTCCAGGGGAAGGGAACATTTGTCAAAAAAGAGAACGTGGCATATCCGTTAGGTGAAGGATT
ATTGTCATTCGCGGAATCGCTGGAAAGCCAGAAAATACATTTTACCACTGAAGTTATTACGTCACGGATT
GAACCGGCTAATCGTTATGTGGCAGAGAAATTAAGAATAACGCCCGGTCAGGATATTCTTTACCTTGAGC
GTTTACGTTCAATTGGTGATGAAAAAGCGATGCTGATAGAGAACCGTATCAATATTGAGCTATGCCCCGG
CATCGTGGAAATCGATTTTAATCAACACAATTTATTTCCAACAATAGAAAGTTTGTCGCAAAGAAAAATT
CGTTACTCGGAAAGTCGCTATGCCGCGCGATTAATTGGTAATGAACGCGGTCATTTTTTAGATATCAGTG
AAGATGCACCCGTTTTGCATCTGGAGCAGTTAGTCTTTTTCTCCCGAGGATTACCCGTTGAGTTTGGCAA
CGTCTGGTTAAAAGGAAATAAATACTATCTTGGCACCGTGCTGCAACGGCGGGAAGTGAGTTGAATCGGT
ACCCTCGAGAAGCTTGCGGCCGCGGGGATCCAGACATGATAAGATACATTGATGAGTTTGGACAAACCAC
AACTAGAATGCAGTGAAAAAAATGCTTTATTTGTGAAATTTGTGATGCTATTGCTTTATTTGTAACCATT
ATAAGCTGCANAANNAGTTNACAACAACANNGCATTCATTTTATGTTTCNG
